>Addgene plasmid | pCAG-iCre Sequencing Result | analyzer sequence | sequence record 177147
TGCACCCCCCTCCCCGAGTTGCTGAGCACGGCCCGGCTTCGGGTGCGGGGCTCCGTACGGGGCGTGGCGC
GGGGCTCGCCGTGCCGGGCGGGGGGTGGCGGCAGGTGGGGGTGCCGGGCGGGGCGGGGCCGCCTCGGGCC
GGGGAGGGCTCGGGGGAGGGGCGCGGCGGCCCCCGGAGCGCCGGCGGCTGTCGAGGCGCGGCGAGCCGCA
GCCATTGCCTTTTATGGTAATCGTGCGAGAGGGCGCAGGGACTTCCTTTGTCCCAAATCTGTGCGGAGCC
GAAATCTGGGAGGCGCCGCCGCACCCCCTCTAGCGGGCGCGGGGCGAAGCGGTGCGGCGCCGGCAGGAAG
GAAATGGGCGGGGAGGGCCTTCGTGCGTCGCCGCGCCGCCGTCCCCTTCTCCCTCTCCAGCCTCGGGGCT
GTCCGCGGGGGGACGGCTGCCTTCGGGGGGGACGGGGCAGGGCGGGGTTCGGCTTCTGGCGTGTGACCGG
CGGCTCTAGAGCCTCTGCTAACCATGTTCATGCCTTCTTCTTTTTCCTACAGCTCCTGGGCAACGTGCTG
GTTATTGTGCTGTCTCATCATTTTGGCAAAGAATTGATTAATTCGAGCGAACGCGTGCCGCCACCATGGT
GCCCAAGAAGAAGAGGAAAGTCTCCAACCTGCTGACTGTGCACCAAAACCTGCCTGCCCTCCCTGTGGAT
GCCACCTCTGATGAAGTCAGGAAGAACCTGATGGACATGTTCAGGGACAGGCAGGCCTTCTCTGAACACA
CCTGGAAGATGCTCCTGTCTGTGTGCAGATCCTGGGCTGCCTGGTGCAAGCTGAACAACAGGAAATGGTT
CCCTGCTGAACCTGAGGATGTGAGGGACTACCTCCTGTACCTGCAAGCCAGAGGCCTGGCTGTGAAGACC
ATCCAACAGCACCTGGGCCAGCTCAACATGCTGCACAGGAGATCTGGCCTGCCTCGCCCTTCTGACTCCA
ATGCTGTGTCCCTGGTGATGAGGAGAATCAGAAAGGAGAATGTGGATGCTGGGGAGAGAGCCAAGCAGGC
CCTGGCCTTTGAACGCACTGACTTTGACCAAGTCAGATCCCTGATGGAGAACTCTGACAGATGCCAGGAC
ATCAGGAACCTGGCCTTCCTGGGCATTGCCTACAACACCCTGCTGCGCATTGCCGAAATTGCCAGAATCA
GAGTGAAGGACATCTCCCGCACCGATGGTGGGAGAATGCTGATCCACATTGGCAGGACCAAGACCCTGGT
GTCCACAGCTGGTGTGGAGAAGGCCCTGTCCCTGGGGGTTACCAAGCTGGTGGAGAGATGGATCTCTGTG
TCTGGTGTGGCTGATGACCCCAACAACTACCTGTTCTGCCGGGTCAGAAAGAATGGTGTGGCTGCCCCTT
CTGCCACCTCCCAACTGTCCACCCGGGCCCTGGAAGGGATCTTTGAGGCCACCCACCGCCTGATCTATGG
TGCCAAGGATGACTCTGGGCAGAGATACCTGGCCTGGTCTGGCCACTCTGCCAGAGTGGGTGCTGCCAGG
GACATGGCCAGGGCTGGTGTGTCCATCCCTGAAATCATGCAGGCTGGTGGCTGGACCAATGTGAACATTG
TGATGAACTACATCAGAAACCTGGACTCTGAGACTGGGGCCATGGTGAGGCTGCTCGAGGATGGGGACTG
AGCGGCCGCACTCCTCAGGTGCAGGCTGCCTATCAGAAGGTGGTGGCTGGTGTGGCCAATGCCCTGGCTC
ACAAATACCACTGAGATCTTTTTCCCTCTGCCAAAAATTATGGGGACATCATGAAGCCCCTTGAGCATCT
GACTTCTGGCTAATAAAGGAAATTTATTTTCATTGCAATAGTGTGTTGGAATTTTTTGTGTCTCTCACTC
GGAAGGACATATGGGAGGGCAAATCATTTAAAACATCAGAATGAGTATTTGGTTTAGAGTTTGGCAACAT
ATGCCCATATGCTGGCTGCCATGAACAAAGGTTGGCTATAAAGAGGTCATCAGTATATGAAACAGCCCCC
TGCTGTCCATTCCTTATTCCATAGAAAAGCCTTGACTTGAGGTTAGATTTTTTTTATATTTTGTTTTGTG
TTATTTTTTTCTTTAACATCCCTAAAATTTTCCTTACATGTTTTACTAGCCAGATTTTTCCTCCTCTCCT
GACTACTCCCAGTCATAGCTGTCCCTCTTCTCTTATGGAGATCCCTCGACCTGCAGCCCAAGCTTGGCGT
AATCATGGTCATAGCTGTTTCCTGTGTGAAATTGTTATCCGCTCACAATTCCACACAACATACGAGCCGG
AAGCATAAAGTGTAAAGCCTGGGGTGCCTAATGAGTGAGCTAACTCACATTAATTGCGTTGCGCTCACTG
CCCGCTTTCCAGTCGGGAAACCTGTCGTGCCAGCGGATCCGCATCTCAATTAGTCAGCAACCATAGTCCC
GCCCCTAACTCCGCCCAGTTCCGCCCATTCTCCGCCCCATGGCTGACTAATTTTTTTTATTTATGCAGAG
GCCGAGGCCGCCTCGGCCTCTGAGCTATTCCAGAAGTAGTGAGGAGGCTTTTTTGGAGGCCTAGGCTTTT
GCAAAAAGCTAACTTGTTTATTGCAGCTTATAATGGTTACAAATAAAGCAATAGCATCACAAATTTCACA
AATAAAGCATTTTTTTCACTGCATTCTAGTTGTGGTTTGTCCAAACTCATCAATGTATCTTATCATGTCT
GGATCCGCTGCATTAATGAATCGGCCAACGCGCGGGGAGAGGCGGTTTGCGTATTGGGCGCTCTTCCGCT
TCCTCGCTCACTGACTCGCTGCGCTCGGTCGTTCGGCTGCGGCGAGCGGTATCAGCTCACTCAAAGGCGG
TAATACGGTTATCCACAGAATCAGGGGATAACGCAGGAAAGAACATGTGAGCAAAAGGCCAGCAAAAGGC
CAGGAACCGTAAAAAGGCCGCGTTGCTGGCGTTTTTCCATAGGCTCCGCCCCCCTGACGAGCATCACAAA
AATCGACGCTCAAGTCAGAGGTGGCGAAACCCGACAGGACTATAAAGATACCAGGCGTTTCCCCCTGGAA
GCTCCCTCGTGCGCTCTCCTGTTCCGACCCTGCCGCTTACCGGATACCTGTCCGCCTTTCTCCCTTCGGG
AAGCGTGGCGCTTTCTCATAGCTCACGCTGTAGGTATCTCAGTTCGGTGTAGGTCGTTCGCTCCAAGCTG
GGCTGTGTGCACGAACCCCCCGTTCAGCCCGACCGCTGCGCCTTATCCGGTAACTATCGTCTTGAGTCCA
ACCCGGTAAGACACGACTTATCGCCACTGGCAGCAGCCACTGGTAACAGGATTAGCAGAGCGAGGTATGT
AGGCGGTGCTACAGAGTTCTTGAAGTGGTGGCCTAACTACGGCTACACTAGAAGAACAGTATTTGGTATC
TGCGCTCTGCTGAAGCCAGTTACCTTCGGAAAAAGAGTTGGTAGCTCTTGATCCGGCAAACAAACCACCG
CTGGTAGCGGTGGTTTTTTTGTTTGCAAGCAGCAGATTACGCGCAGAAAAAAAGGATCTCAAGAAGATCC
TTTGATCTTTTCTACGGGGTCTGACGCTCAGTGGAACGAAAACTCACGTTAAGGGATTTTGGTCATGAGA
TTATCAAAAAGGATCTTCACCTAGATCCTTTTAAATTAAAAATGAAGTTTTAAATCAATCTAAAGTATAT
ATGAGTAAACTTGGTCTGACAGTTACCAATGCTTAATCAGTGAGGCACCTATCTCAGCGATCTGTCTATT
TCGTTCATCCATAGTTGCCTGACTCCCCGTCGTGTAGATAACTACGATACGGGAGGGCTTACCATCTGGC
CCCAGTGCTGCAATGATACCGCGAGACCCACGCTCACCGGCTCCAGATTTATCAGCAATAAACCAGCCAG
CCGGAAGGGCCGAGCGCAGAAGTGGTCCTGCAACTTTATCCGCCTCCATCCAGTCTATTAATTGTTGCCG
GGAAGCTAGAGTAAGTAGTTCGCCAGTTAATAGTTTGCGCAACGTTGTTGCCATTGCTACAGGCATCGTG
GTGTCACGCTCGTCGTTTGGTATGGCTTCATTCAGCTCCGGTTCCCAACGATCAAGGCGAGTTACATGAT
CCCCCATGTTGTGCAAAAAAGCGGTTAGCTCCTTCGGTCCTCCGATCGTTGTCAGAAGTAAGTTGGCCGC
AGTGTTATCACTCATGGTTATGGCAGCACTGCATAATTCTCTTACTGTCATGCCATCCGTAAGATGCTTT
TCTGTGACTGGTGAGTACTCAACCAAGTCATTCTGAGAATAGTGTATGCGGCGACCGAGTTGCTCTTGCC
CGGCGTCAATACGGGATAATACCGCGCCACATAGCAGAACTTTAAAAGTGCTCATCATTGGAAAACGTTC
TTCGGGGCGAAAACTCTCAAGGATCTTACCGCTGTTGAGATCCAGTTCGATGTAACCCACTCGTGCACCC
AACTGATCTTCAGCATCTTTTACTTTCACCAGCGTTTCTGGGTGAGCAAAAACAGGAAGGCAAAATGCCG
CAAAAAAGGGAATAAGGGCGACACGGAAATGTTGAATACTCATACTCTTCCTTTTTCAATATTATTGAAG
CATTTATCAGGGTTATTGTCTCATGAGCGGATACATATTTGAATGTATTTAGAAAAATAAACAAATAGGG
GTTCCGCGCACATTTCCCCGAAAAGTGCCACCTGGGTCGACATTGATTATTGACTAGTTATTAATAGTAA
TCAATTACGGGGTCATTAGTTCATAGCCCATATATGGAGTTCCGCGTTACATAACTTACGGTAAATGGCC
CGCCTGGCTGACCGCCCAACGACCCCCGCCCATTGACGTCAATAATGACGTATGTTCCCATAGTAACGCC
AATAGGGACTTTCCATTGACGTCAATGGGTGGAGTATTTACGGTAAACTGCCCACTTGGCAGTACATCAA
GTGTATCATATGCCAAGTACGCCCCCTATTGACGTCAATGACGGTAAATGGCCCGCCTGGCATTATGCCC
AGTACATGACCTTATGGGACTTTCCTACTTGGCAGTACATCTACGTATTAGTCATCGCTATTACCATGGT
CGAGGTGAGCCCCACGTTCTGCTTCACTCTCCCCATCTCCCCCCCCTCCCCACCCCCAATTTTGTATTTA
TTTATTTTTTAATTATTTTGTGCAGCGATGGGGGC
Features (pLannotate 1.2.2; 17 found; start..end, strand, type, name):
    653..1678    +  CDS            cre: RECR_BPP1 - Experimental evidence at protein level: Swiss-Prot protein existence level 1. Catalyzes site-specific recombination between two 34-base- pair LOXP sites. Its role is to maintain the phage genome as a monomeric unit-copy plasmid in the lysogenic state. From Escherichia phage P1 (Bacteriophage P1).
   1690..1761    +  CDS            HBB (fragment): HBB_PONPY - Experimental evidence at transcript level: Swiss-Prot protein existence level 2. Involved in oxygen transport from the lung to the various peripheral tissues. From Pongo pygmaeus (Bornean orangutan).
   1832..1887    +  polyA_signal   β-globin poly(A) signal: rabbit β-globin polyadenylation signal (Gil and Proudfoot, 1987)
   2272..2288    -  protein_bind   lac operator: The lac repressor binds to the lac operator to inhibit transcription in E. coli. This inhibition can be relieved by adding lactose or isopropyl-β-D-thiogalactopyranoside (IPTG). lac repressor encoded by lacI
   2296..2326    -  promoter       lac promoter: promoter for the E. coli lac operon
   2341..2362    -  protein_bind   CAP binding site: CAP binding activates transcription in the presence of cAMP. E. coli catabolite activator protein
   2375..2414    -  CDS            lacI (fragment): lac repressor; lacI; The lac repressor binds to the lac operator to inhibit transcription in E. coli. This inhibition can be relieved by adding lactose or isopropyl-β-D-thiogalactopyranoside (IPTG).
   2421..2443    +  promoter       SV40 promoter (fragment): SV40 enhancer and early promoter
   2447..2581    +  rep_origin     SV40 ori: SV40 origin of replication
   2601..2735    +  polyA_signal   SV40 poly(A) signal: SV40 polyadenylation signal
   2737..2791    -  CDS            lacI (fragment): lac repressor; lacI; The lac repressor binds to the lac operator to inhibit transcription in E. coli. This inhibition can be relieved by adding lactose or isopropyl-β-D-thiogalactopyranoside (IPTG).
   2974..3562    -  rep_origin     ori: high-copy-number ColE1/pMB1/pBR322/pUC origin of replication
   3733..4593    -  CDS            AmpR: β-lactamase; bla; confers resistance to ampicillin, carbenicillin, and related antibiotics
   4594..4698    -  promoter       AmpR promoter: bla
   4729..5108    +  enhancer       CMV enhancer: human cytomegalovirus immediate early enhancer
   5110..5215    +  promoter       chicken β-actin promoter (fragment): contains a 21-bp deletion relative to the standard chicken β-actin promoter
   5215..542     +  intron         chimeric intron (fragment) (across the origin): chimera between introns from chicken β-actin and rabbit β-globin
